>Addgene plasmid #210570 | pUB_SMFLuc100---MS2 | addgene full sequence | sequence record 416808 | Addgene NGS Result
TGGAAGGGCTAATTCACTCCCAAAGAAGACAAGATATCCTTGATCTGTGGATCTACCACACACAAGGCTA
CTTCCCTGATTAGCAGAACTACACACCAGGGCCAGGGGTCAGATATCCACTGACCTTTGGATGGTGCTAC
AAGCTAGTACCAGTTGAGCCAGATAAGGTAGAAGAGGCCAATAAAGGAGAGAACACCAGCTTGTTACACC
CTGTGAGCCTGCATGGGATGGATGACCCGGAGAGAGAAGTGTTAGAGTGGAGGTTTGACAGCCGCCTAGC
ATTTCATCACGTGGCCCGAGAGCTGCATCCGGAGTACTTCAAGAACTGCTGATATCGAGCTTGCTACAAG
GGACTTTCCGCTGGGGACTTTCCAGGGAGGCGTGGCCTGGGCGGGACTGGGGAGTGGCGAGCCCTCAGAT
CCTGCATATAAGCAGCTGCTTTTTGCCTGTACTGGGTCTCTCTGGTTAGACCAGATCTGAGCCTGGGAGC
TCTCTGGCTAACTAGGGAACCCACTGCTTAAGCCTCAATAAAGCTTGCCTTGAGTGCTTCAAGTAGTGTG
TGCCCGTCTGTTGTGTGACTCTGGTAACTAGAGATCCCTCAGACCCTTTTAGTCAGTGTGGAAAATCTCT
AGCAGTGGCGCCCGAACAGGGACTTGAAAGCGAAAGGGAAACCAGAGGAGCTCTCTCGACGCAGGACTCG
GCTTGCTGAAGCGCGCACGGCAAGAGGCGAGGGGCGGCGACTGGTGAGTACGCCAAAAATTTTGACTAGC
GGAGGCTAGAAGGAGAGAGATGGGTGCGAGAGCGTCAGTATTAAGCGGGGGAGAATTAGATCGCGATGGG
AAAAAATTCGGTTAAGGCCAGGGGGAAAGAAAAAATATAAATTAAAACATATAGTATGGGCAAGCAGGGA
GCTAGAACGATTCGCAGTTAATCCTGGCCTGTTAGAAACATCAGAAGGCTGTAGACAAATACTGGGACAG
CTACAACCATCCCTTCAGACAGGATCAGAAGAACTTAGATCATTATATAATACAGTAGCAACCCTCTATT
GTGTGCATCAAAGGATAGAGATAAAAGACACCAAGGAAGCTTTAGACAAGATAGAGGAAGAGCAAAACAA
AAGTAAGACCACCGCACAGCAAGCGGCCGGCCGCTGATCTTCAGACCTGGAGGAGGAGATATGAGGGACA
ATTGGAGAAGTGAATTATATAAATATAAAGTAGTAAAAATTGAACCATTAGGAGTAGCACCCACCAAGGC
AAAGAGAAGAGTGGTGCAGAGAGAAAAAAGAGCAGTGGGAATAGGAGCTTTGTTCCTTGGGTTCTTGGGA
GCAGCAGGAAGCACTATGGGCGCAGCGTCAATGACGCTGACGGTACAGGCCAGACAATTATTGTCTGGTA
TAGTGCAGCAGCAGAACAATTTGCTGAGGGCTATTGAGGCGCAACAGCATCTGTTGCAACTCACAGTCTG
GGGCATCAAGCAGCTCCAGGCAAGAATCCTGGCTGTGGAAAGATACCTAAAGGATCAACAGCTCCTGGGG
ATTTGGGGTTGCTCTGGAAAACTCATTTGCACCACTGCTGTGCCTTGGAATGCTAGTTGGAGTAATAAAT
CTCTGGAACAGATTTGGAATCACACGACCTGGATGGAGTGGGACAGAGAAATTAACAATTACACAAGCTT
AATACACTCCTTAATTGAAGAATCGCAAAACCAGCAAGAAAAGAATGAACAAGAATTATTGGAATTAGAT
AAATGGGCAAGTTTGTGGAATTGGTTTAACATAACAAATTGGCTGTGGTATATAAAATTATTCATAATGA
TAGTAGGAGGCTTGGTAGGTTTAAGAATAGTTTTTGCTGTACTTTCTATAGTGAATAGAGTTAGGCAGGG
ATATTCACCATTATCGTTTCAGACCCACCTCCCAACCCCGAGGGGACCCGACAGGCCCGAAGGAATAGAA
GAAGAAGGTGGAGAGAGAGACAGAGACAGATCCATTCGATTAGTGAACGGATCTCGACGGTATCGCCGAA
TTCACAAATGGCAGTATTCATCCACAATTTTAAAAGAAAAGGGGGGATTGGGGGGTACAGTGCAGGGGAA
AGAATAGTAGACATAATAGCAACAGACATACAAACTAAAGAATTACAAAAACAAATTACAAAAATTCAAA
ATTTTCGGGTTTATTACAGGGACAGCAGAGATCCAGTTTGGACTAGTGGCCTCCGCGCCGGGTTTTGGCG
CCTCCCGCGGGCGCCCCCCTCCTCACGGCGAGCGCTGCCACGTCAGACGAAGGGCGCAGCGAGCGTCCTG
ATCCTTCCGCCCGGACGCTCAGGACAGCGGCCCGCTGCTCATAAGACTCGGCCTTAGAACCCCAGTATCA
GCAGAAGGACATTTTAGGACGGGACTTGGGTGACTCTAGGGCACTGGTTTTCTTTCCAGAGAGCGGAACA
GGCGAGGAAAAGTAGTCCCTTCTCGGCGATTCTGCGGAGGGATCTCCGTGGGGCGGTGAACGCCGATGAT
TATATAAGGACGCGCCGGGTGTGGCACAGCTAGTTCCGTCGCAGCCGGGATTTGGGTCGCGGTTCTTGTT
TGTGGATCGCTGTGATCGTCACTTGGCGGCCGCCACCATGGACTACAAGGACGACGACGACAAAGGTGAC
TACAAAGATGATGACGATAAAGGCGACTATAAGGACGATGACGACAAGGGCGGAAACTCACTGATCAAGG
AAAACATGCGGATGAAGGTGGTGATGGAGGGCTCCGTGAATGGTCACCAGTTCAAGTGCACCGGAGAGGG
AGAGGGAAACCCGTACATGGGAACTCAGACCATGCGCATTAAGGTCATCGAAGGAGGTCCGCTGCCGTTC
GCTTTCGATATCCTGGCCACTTCGTTCGGAGGAGGGTCGCGCACGTTCATCAAGTACCCGAAGGGAATCC
CGGACTTCTTTAAGCAGTCATTCCCGGAAGGATTCACTTGGGAACGGGTGACCCGGTATGAAGATGGAGG
TGTGGTGACTGTCATGCAAGATACTTCGCTGGAGGATGGGTGCCTCGTGTACCACGTCCAAGTCCGCGGA
GTGAATTTCCCGTCCAACGGACCAGTGATGCAGAAAAAGACGAAGGGTTGGGAACCTAATACTGAAATGA
TGTACCCCGCAGACGGAGGGCTGAGGGGCTACACCCACATGGCGCTGAAGGTCGACGGAGGAGATTACAA
GGATGACGACGATAAGCAACAAGATTACAAAGACGATGATGACAAGGGCCAGCAGGGCGACTACAAGGAC
GACGACGACAAGCAGCAGGACTACAAAGATGACGATGATAAAGGAGGAGGACATCTGTCCTGTTCGTTCG
TGACCACCTACAGATCAAAGAAAACCGTGGGAAACATCAAGATGCCGGGCATTCATGCCGTCGACCACCG
CCTGGAGCGGCTCGAAGAATCAGACAATGAGATGTTCGTCGTGCAAAGAGAACATGCCGTGGCCAAGTTC
GCGGGACTGGGAGGCGGTGGAGGCGATTACAAAGACGATGATGACAAGGGTGACTATAAAGACGACGATG
ACAAAGGGGATTACAAGGATGATGATGATAAGGGAGGCGGTGGATCAGGTGGAGGAGGTTCACTGCAGGA
GGACGCCAAAAACATTAAAAAAGGCCCGGCTCCATTCTACCCGCTGGAGGACGGTACTGCTGGCGAGCAG
CTGCACAAAGCTATGAAACGATACGCACTAGTTCCGGGTACTATTGCTTTCACTGACGCTCACATCGAGG
TGGACATCACTTACGCTGAGTACTTCGAGATGAGCGTTCGGTTGGCCGAGGCTATGAAACGATACGGCCT
GAACACTAACCACCGAATCGTGGTGTGCTCAGAGAACTCATTACAGTTCTTCATGCCGGTGTTGGGCGCC
TTATTCATCGGCGTTGCTGTTGCCCCAGCCAACGACATTTACAACGAGCGAGAGTTGTTAAACTCAATGG
GCATTTCACAGCCAACTGTGGTGTTCGTTTCAAAAAAAGGCTTGCAGAAAATTTTGAACGTGCAGAAAAA
ATTACCAATCATCCAGAAAATTATTATCATGGACAGCAAAACTGACTACCAGGGTTTCCAGAGCATGTAC
ACTTTCGTTACTTCACACTTGCCACCGGGTTTCAACGAGTACGACTTCGTGCCAGAGAGCTTCGACCGAG
ACAAAACTATTGCCCTGATCATGAACTCATCAGGCTCAACTGGTCTGCCGAAAGGTGTTGCTCTGCCGCA
CCGGACTGCCTGCGTGCGATTCTCACACGCCCGGGACCCAATTTTCGGCAACCAGATCATTCCGGACACT
GCCATTTTAAGCGTTGTTCCATTCCACCACGGTTTCGGCATGTTCACTACTCTGGGTTACTTCATATGCG
GTTTCCGAGTTGTGTTAATGTACCGGTTCGAGGAGGAGCTGTTCCTGCGAAGCTTGCAGGACTACAAAAT
TCAGTCAGCTCTGCTGGTGCCAACTCTGTTCAGCTTCTTCGCCAAAAGCACTCTGATTGACAAATACGAC
TTATCAAACTTACACGAGATTGCTTCAGGTGGCGCTCCGTTATCAAAAGAGGTTGGCGAGGCCGTTGCCA
AACGATTCCACCTGCCAGGTATCCGACAGGGTTACGGTTTGACTGAGACTACTTCAGCTATTCTGATTAC
TCCGGAGGGTGACGACAAACCGGGCGCTGTGGGTAAAGTTGTTCCATTCTTCGAGGCTAAAGTTGTGGAC
CTGGACACTGGTAAAACTCTGGGCGTTAACCAGCGAGGCGAGCTGTGCGTGCGAGGTCCGATGATTATGA
GCGGTTACGTGAACAACCCGGAGGCTACTAACGCCTTGATTGACAAAGACGGTTGGTTACACAGCGGTGA
CATCGCTTACTGGGACGAGGACGAGCACTTCTTCATCGTTGACCGGCTGAAATCACTGATTAAATACAAA
GGCTACCAGGTGGCTCCGGCTGAGTTGGAGTCAATCTTGTTACAGCACCCAAACATCTTCGACGCTGGTG
TGGCTGGTCTGCCGGACGACGACGCCGGTGAGTTACCAGCCGCCGTTGTTGTTTTGGAGCACGGTAAAAC
TATGACTGAGAAAGAGATCGTGGACTACGTTGCCAGCCAGGTTACTACTGCTAAAAAATTGCGGGGTGGC
GTTGTGTTCGTCGACGAGGTTCCGAAAGGTTTAACTGGCAAATTGGACGCTCGAAAAATCCGAGAGATCC
TGATCAAAGCCAAAAAAGGCGGCAAAATCGCCGTGTAAGCTAGCTAGGCGGACTGTTACTGAGCTGCGTT
TTACACCCTTTCTTTGACAAAACCTAACTTGCGCAGAAAAAAAAAAAATAAGAGACAACATTGGCATGGC
TTTGTTTTTTTAAATTTTTTTTAAAGTTTTTTTTTTTTTTTTTTTTTTTTAAGTTTTTTTGTTTTGTTTT
GGCGCTTTTGACTCAGGATTTAAAAACTGGAACGGTGAAGGCGACAGCAGTTGGTTGGAGCAAACATCCC
CCAAAGTTCTACAAATGTGGCTGAGGACTTTGTACATTGTTTTGTTTTTTTTTTTTTTGGTTTTGTCTTT
TTTTAATAGTCATTCCAAGTATCCATGAAATAAGTGGTTACAGGAAGTCCCTCACCCTCCCAAAAGCCAC
CCCCACTCCTAAGAGGAGGATGGTCGCGTCCATGCCCTGAGTCCACCCCGGGGAAGGTGACAACCGGTAA
CCTACAAACGGGTGGAGGATCACCCCACCCGACACTTCACAATCAAGGGGTACAATACACAAGGGTGGAG
GAACACCCCACCCTCCAGACACATTACACAGAAATCCAATCAAACAGAAGCACCATCAGGGCTTCTGCTA
CCAAATTTATCTCAAAAAACTACAACAAGGAATCACCATCAGGGATTCCCTGTGCAATATACGTCAAACG
AGGGCCACGACGGGAGGACGATCACGCCTCCCGAATATCGGCATGTCTGGCTTTCGAATTCAGTGCGTGG
AGCATCAGCCCACGCAGCCAATCAGAGTCGAATACAAGTCGACTTTCGCGAAGAGCATCAGCCTTCGCGC
CATTCTTACACAAACCACACTCTCCCCTACAGGAACAGCATCAGCGTTCCTGCCCAGTACCCAACTCAAG
AAAATTTATGTCCCCATGCAGCATCAGCGCATGGGCCCCAAGAATACATCCCCAACAAAATCACATCCGA
GCACCAACAGGGCTCGGAGTGTTGTTTCTTGTCCAACTGGACAAACCCTCCATGGACCATCAGGCCATGG
ACTCTCACCAACAAGACAAAAACTACTCTTCTCGAAGCAGCATCAGCGCTTCGAAACACTCGAGCATACA
TTGTGCCTATTTCTTGGGTGGACGATCACGCCACCCATGCTCTCACGAATTTCAAAACACGGACAAGGAC
GAGCACCACCAGGGCTCGTCGTTCCACGTCCAATACGATTACTTACCTTTCGGGATCACGATCACGGATC
CCGCAGCTACATCACTTCCACTCAGGACATTCAAGCATGCACGATCACGGCATGCTCCACAAGTCTCAAC
CACAGAAACTACCAAATGGGTTCAGCACCAGCGAACCCACTCCTACCTCAAACCTCTTCCCACAAAACTG
GCAAGCAGGATCACCGCTTGCCCATTCCAACATACCAAATCAAAAACAATTACTGGTACAGCATCAGCGT
ACCAGCCCACATCTCTCACTACTATCAAAAACCAAACCGTTCAGCAACAGCGAACGGTACACACGGAAAA
ATCAACTGGTTTACAAATACGAAAGACGATCACGCTTTCGTCCAGCGCAAACTATTACGAAAAACATCCG
ACGGGAAGAGCAACAGCCTTCCCGCGGCGGAAAACCTCACAAAAACACGACAAACGGATGCACGAACACG
GCATCCGCCGACAACCCACAAACTTACAACCAGGCAAACGGTGCAGGATCACCGCACCGTACATCAAACA
CCTCAGATCTCATATCGATAGATCCTAATCAACCTCTGGATTACAAAATTTGTGAAAGATTGACTGGTAT
TCTTAACTATGTTGCTCCTTTTACGCTATGTGGATACGCTGCTTTAATGCCTTTGTATCATGCTATTGCT
TCCCGTATGGCTTTCATTTTCTCCTCCTTGTATAAATCCTGGTTGCTGTCTCTTTATGAGGAGTTGTGGC
CCGTTGTCAGGCAACGTGGCGTGGTGTGCACTGTGTTTGCTGACGCAACCCCCACTGGTTGGGGCATTGC
CACCACCTGTCAGCTCCTTTCCGGGACTTTCGCTTTCCCCCTCCCTATTGCCACGGCGGAACTCATCGCC
GCCTGCCTTGCCCGCTGCTGGACAGGGGCTCGGCTGTTGGGCACTGACAATTCCGTGGTGTTGTCGGGGA
AATCATCGTCCTTTCCTTGGCTGCTCGCCTGTGTTGCCACCTGGATTCTGCGCGGGACGTCCTTCTGCTA
CGTCCCTTCGGCCCTCAATCCAGCGGACCTTCCTTCCCGCGGCCTGCTGCCGGCTCTGCGGCCTCTTCCG
CGTCTTCGCCTTCGCCCTCAGACGAGTCGGATCTCCCTTTGGGCCGCCTCCCCGCCTGAGATCCTTTAAG
ACCAATGACTTACAAGGCAGCTGTAGATCTTAGCCACTTTTTAAAAGAAAAGGGGGGACTGGAAGGGCTA
ATTCACTCCCAACGAAGACAAGATCTGCTTTTTGCTTGTACTGGGTCTCTCTGGTTAGACCAGATCTGAG
CCTGGGAGCTCTCTGGCTAACTAGGGAACCCACTGCTTAAGCCTCAATAAAGCTTGCCTTGAGTGCTTCA
AGTAGTGTGTGCCCGTCTGTTGTGTGACTCTGGTAACTAGAGATCCCTCAGACCCTTTTAGTCAGTGTGG
AAAATCTCTAGCAGTAGTAGTTCATGTCATCTTATTATTCAGTATTTATAACTTGCAAAGAAATGAATAT
CAGAGAGTGAGAGGCCCGGGTTAATTAAGGAAAGGGCTAGATCATTCTTGAAGACGAAAGGGCCTCGTGA
TACGCCTATTTTTATAGGTTAATGTCATGATAATAATGGTTTCTTAGACGTCAGGTGGCACTTTTCGGGG
AAATGTGCGCGGAACCCCTATTTGTTTATTTTTCTAAATACATTCAAATATGTATCCGCTCATGAGACAA
TAACCCTGATAAATGCTTCAATAATATTGAAAAAGGAAGAGTATGAGTATTCAACATTTCCGTGTCGCCC
TTATTCCCTTTTTTGCGGCATTTTGCCTTCCTGTTTTTGCTCACCCAGAAACGCTGGTGAAAGTAAAAGA
TGCTGAAGATCAGTTGGGTGCACGAGTGGGTTACATCGAACTGGATCTCAACAGCGGTAAGATCCTTGAG
AGTTTTCGCCCCGAAGAACGTTTTCCAATGATGAGCACTTTTAAAGTTCTGCTATGTGGCGCGGTATTAT
CCCGTGTTGACGCCGGGCAAGAGCAACTCGGTCGCCGCATACACTATTCTCAGAATGACTTGGTTGAGTA
CTCACCAGTCACAGAAAAGCATCTTACGGATGGCATGACAGTAAGAGAATTATGCAGTGCTGCCATAACC
ATGAGTGATAACACTGCGGCCAACTTACTTCTGACAACGATCGGAGGACCGAAGGAGCTAACCGCTTTTT
TGCACAACATGGGGGATCATGTAACTCGCCTTGATCGTTGGGAACCGGAGCTGAATGAAGCCATACCAAA
CGACGAGCGTGACACCACGATGCCTGTAGCAATGGCAACAACGTTGCGCAAACTATTAACTGGCGAACTA
CTTACTCTAGCTTCCCGGCAACAATTAATAGACTGGATGGAGGCGGATAAAGTTGCAGGACCACTTCTGC
GCTCGGCCCTTCCGGCTGGCTGGTTTATTGCTGATAAATCTGGAGCCGGTGAGCGTGGGTCTCGCGGTAT
CATTGCAGCACTGGGGCCAGATGGTAAGCCCTCCCGTATCGTAGTTATCTACACGACGGGGAGTCAGGCA
ACTATGGATGAACGAAATAGACAGATCGCTGAGATAGGTGCCTCACTGATTAAGCATTGGTAACTGTCAG
ACCAAGTTTACTCATATATACTTTAGATTGATTTAAAACTTCATTTTTAATTTAAAAGGATCTAGGTGAA
GATCCTTTTTGATAATCTCATGACCAAAATCCCTTAACGTGAGTTTTCGTTCCACTGAGCGTCAGACCCC
GTAGAAAAGATCAAAGGATCTTCTTGAGATCCTTTTTTTCTGCGCGTAATCTGCTGCTTGCAAACAAAAA
AACCACCGCTACCAGCGGTGGTTTGTTTGCCGGATCAAGAGCTACCAACTCTTTTTCCGAAGGTAACTGG
CTTCAGCAGAGCGCAGATACCAAATACTGTTCTTCTAGTGTAGCCGTAGTTAGGCCACCACTTCAAGAAC
TCTGTAGCACCGCCTACATACCTCGCTCTGCTAATCCTGTTACCAGTGGCTGCTGCCAGTGGCGATAAGT
CGTGTCTTACCGGGTTGGACTCAAGACGATAGTTACCGGATAAGGCGCAGCGGTCGGGCTGAACGGGGGG
TTCGTGCACACAGCCCAGCTTGGAGCGAACGACCTACACCGAACTGAGATACCTACAGCGTGAGCTATGA
GAAAGCGCCACGCTTCCCGAAGGGAGAAAGGCGGACAGGTATCCGGTAAGCGGCAGGGTCGGAACAGGAG
AGCGCACGAGGGAGCTTCCAGGGGGAAACGCCTGGTATCTTTATAGTCCTGTCGGGTTTCGCCACCTCTG
ACTTGAGCGTCGATTTTTGTGATGCTCGTCAGGGGGGCGGAGCCTATGGAAAAACGCCAGCAACGCGGCC
TTTTTACGGTTCCTGGCCTTTTGCTGGCCTTTTGCTCACATGTTCTTTCCTGCGTTATCCCCTGATTCTG
TGGATAACCGTATTACCGCCTTTGAGTGAGCTGATACCGCTCGCCGCAGCCGAACGACCGAGCGCAGCGA
GTCAGTGAGCGAGGAAGCGGAAGAGCGCCCAATACGCAAACCGCCTCTCCCCGCGCGTTGGCCGATTCAT
TAATGCAGCAAGCTCATGGCTGACTAATTTTTTTTATTTATGCAGAGGCCGAGGCCGCCTCGGCCTCTGA
GCTATTCCAGAAGTAGTGAGGAGGCTTTTTTGGAGGCCTAGGCTTTTGCAAAAAGCTCCCCGTGGCACGA
CAGGTTTCCCGACTGGAAAGCGGGCAGTGAGCGCAACGCAATTAATGTGAGTTAGCTCACTCATTAGGCA
CCCCAGGCTTTACACTTTATGCTTCCGGCTCGTATGTTGTGTGGAATTGTGAGCGGATAACAATTTCACA
CAGGAAACAGCTATGACATGATTACGAATTTCACAAATAAAGCATTTTTTTCACTGCATTCTAGTTGTGG
TTTGTCCAAACTCATCAATGTATCTTATCATGTCTGGATCAACTGGATAACTCAAGCTAACCAAAATCAT
CCCAAACTTCCCACCCCATACCCTATTACCACTGCCAATTACCTGTGGTTTCATTTACTCTAAACCTGTG
ATTCCTCTGAATTATTTTCATTTTAAAGAAATTGTATTTGTTAAATATGTACTACAAACTTAGTAGT
Features (pLannotate 1.2.2; 27 found; start..end, strand, type, name):
    377..634     +  LTR            5' LTR (truncated): truncated 5' long terminal repeat (LTR) from HIV-1
    681..806     +  misc_feature   HIV-1 Ψ: packaging signal of human immunodeficiency virus type 1
    790..1128    +  CDS            HIV-1 gag (fragment): gag protein from human immunodeficiency virus 1; gag
   1303..1536    +  misc_feature   RRE: The Rev response element (RRE) of HIV-1 allows for Rev-dependent mRNA export from the nucleus to the cytoplasm.
   1913..2013    +  CDS            Rev (fragment): human immunodeficiency virus 1 (HIV-1) Rev protein; rev; enhances nuclear export of unspliced and incompletely spliced viral mRNAs
   2058..2175    +  misc_feature   cPPT/CTS: central polypurine tract and central termination sequence of HIV-1
   2218..2616    +  promoter       UbC promoter: human ubiquitin C promoter
   2628..2653    +  CDS            5xFLAG (fragment): five tandem FLAG® epitope tags
   2658..2681    +  CDS            3xFLAG (fragment): three tandem FLAG® epitope tags
   2685..2709    +  CDS            3xFLAG (fragment): three tandem FLAG® epitope tags
   2712..3518    +  CDS            mRuby2: mRuby2 is a basic (constitutively fluorescent) red fluorescent protein published in 2012, derived from Entacmaea quadricolor. It has moderate acid sensitivity.
   3579..3603    +  CDS            2xFLAG (fragment): two tandem FLAG® epitope tags
   3639..5276    +  CDS            LUCI_PHOPY: Experimental evidence at protein level: Swiss-Prot protein existence level 1. Produces green light with a wavelength of 562 nm. From Photinus pyralis (Common eastern firefly) (Lampyris pyralis).
   7027..7615    +  misc_feature   WPRE: woodchuck hepatitis virus posttranscriptional regulatory element
   7623..7688    +  CDS            nef (fragment): NEF_HV1Z2 - Experimental evidence at protein level: Swiss-Prot protein existence level 1. Extracellular Nef protein targets CD4(+) T-lymphocytes for apoptosis by interacting with CXCR4 surface receptors. From Human immunodeficiency virus type 1 group M subtype D (isolate Z2/CDC-Z34) (HIV-1).
   7690..7923    +  LTR            3' LTR (ΔU3): self-inactivating 3' long terminal repeat (LTR) from HIV-1
   8128..8232    +  promoter       AmpR promoter: bla
   8233..9093    +  CDS            AmpR: β-lactamase; bla; confers resistance to ampicillin, carbenicillin, and related antibiotics
   9264..9852    +  rep_origin     ori: high-copy-number ColE1/pMB1/pBR322/pUC origin of replication
  10035..10089   +  CDS            lacI (fragment): lac repressor; lacI; The lac repressor binds to the lac operator to inhibit transcription in E. coli. This inhibition can be relieved by adding lactose or isopropyl-β-D-thiogalactopyranoside (IPTG).
  10095..10188   +  rep_origin     SV40 ori (fragment): SV40 origin of replication
  10213..10250   +  CDS            lacI (fragment): lac repressor; lacI; The lac repressor binds to the lac operator to inhibit transcription in E. coli. This inhibition can be relieved by adding lactose or isopropyl-β-D-thiogalactopyranoside (IPTG).
  10263..10284   +  protein_bind   CAP binding site: CAP binding activates transcription in the presence of cAMP. E. coli catabolite activator protein
  10299..10329   +  promoter       lac promoter: promoter for the E. coli lac operon
  10337..10353   +  protein_bind   lac operator: The lac repressor binds to the lac operator to inhibit transcription in E. coli. This inhibition can be relieved by adding lactose or isopropyl-β-D-thiogalactopyranoside (IPTG). lac repressor encoded by lacI
  10387..10470   +  polyA_signal   SV40 poly(A) signal (fragment): SV40 polyadenylation signal
  10637..329     +  CDS            nef (fragment) (across the origin): NEF_HV1BR - Experimental evidence at protein level: Swiss-Prot protein existence level 1. Extracellular Nef protein targets CD4(+) T-lymphocytes for apoptosis by interacting with CXCR4 surface receptors (PubMed:14990729). From Human immunodeficiency virus type 1 group M subtype B (isolate BRU/LAI) (HIV-1).
