[The description below was written by a language model from this plasmid's Addgene catalogue record and pLannotate feature annotations shown in this document.]
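Description:
pUB_SMFLuc100---MS2 is a lentiviral-format mammalian expression plasmid of about 10.6 kb built on the pUB backbone. In bacteria it is maintained through a high-copy ColE1/pUC-type origin and selected with ampicillin via the bla gene. The viral portion carries a truncated HIV-1 5' LTR, the Ψ packaging signal with a gag fragment, the Rev response element, the cPPT/CTS, a WPRE, and a self-inactivating ΔU3 3' LTR. Together these elements allow the transcript between the LTRs to be packaged and integrated when helper functions are supplied in trans, although the plasmid can also be used by direct transfection. No mammalian selection marker is annotated.

The payload is driven by the human ubiquitin C promoter and encodes a FLAG "spaghetti monster" tag fused to the N terminus of firefly (Photinus pyralis) luciferase. The spaghetti monster is a fluorescent-protein-like scaffold studded with many FLAG epitopes. This probably explains why the automated annotation reports several short FLAG repeats flanking a region it matched to mRuby2, so that call is best read as the scaffold rather than as a functional red reporter. The luciferase is described as the "optimal" version, which, given the associated study of synonymous codon usage, most likely refers to a codon-optimised coding sequence. The record states that MS2 hairpins lie in the 3' UTR. They are not annotated, but a large unannotated gap between the luciferase ORF and the WPRE is a plausible location for them.

Multi-epitope nascent-chain tags paired with MS2 RNA tags are typically used for single-mRNA imaging of translation. This fits the associated study's focus on how codon usage affects translation initiation, and luciferase additionally offers a bulk readout of expression.
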