Addgene plasmid #210570: pUB_SMFLuc100---MS2
Purpose: Expresses SM(FLAG)-optimal Firefly with 3'UTR MS2 hairpins
Depositing lab: Olivia Rissland. Depositing organization: University of Colorado Denver and Anschutz Medical Campus. Publication: Synonymous codon usage regulates translation initiation. Barrington CL, Galindo G, Koch AL, Horton ER, Morrison EJ, Tisa S, Stasevich TJ, Rissland OS. Cell Rep. 2023 Dec 26;42(12):113413. doi: 10.1016/j.celrep.2023.113413. Epub 2023 Dec 12. PubMed 38096059.
Backbone
  Vector backbone: pUB
  Total vector size (bp): 10643
  Vector type: Mammalian Expression, Lentiviral, Luciferase
Growth in bacteria
  Bacterial resistance: Ampicillin, 100 μg/mL
  Growth temperature: 37°C
  Growth strain: NEB Stable
  Copy number: High Copy
Gene/Insert
  Gene/Insert name: Spaghetti monster (FLAG)-optimal FLuc (alt names: Optimal FLuc; Firefly)
  Insert size (bp): 2661
  Promoter: UBC human
  Tag / fusion protein: Spaghetti monster (FLAG) (N terminal on insert)
  Cloning method: Unknown
  Sequencing primers: 5′ UBC_F; 3′ CGCAAGTTAGGTTTTGTCAAAGAAAG
Terms and licenses: Academic/Nonprofit Terms; Industry Terms: Not Available to Industry
How to cite: pUB_SMFLuc100---MS2 was a gift from Olivia Rissland (Addgene plasmid # 210570 ; http://n2t.net/addgene:210570 ; RRID:Addgene_210570)
